Addgene plasmid #172647: pcDNA3.1-2xFLAG-2xSTREP-CCND1(T286A)
Purpose: Expresses 2xFLAG-2xSTREP-tagged cyclin D1(T286A) in mammalian cells
Depositing lab: Michele Pagano. Publication: CRL4(AMBRA1) is a master regulator of D-type cyclins. Simoneschi D, Rona G, Zhou N, Jeong YT, Jiang S, Milletti G, Arbini AA, O'Sullivan A, Wang AA, Nithikasem S, Keegan S, Siu Y, Cianfanelli V, Maiani E, Nazio F, Cecconi F, Boccalatte F, Fenyo D, Jones DR, Busino L, Pagano M. Nature. 2021 Apr;592(7856):789-793. doi: 10.1038/s41586-021-03445-y. Epub 2021 Apr 14. PubMed 33854235.
Backbone
  Vector backbone: pcDNA3.1
  Backbone manufacturer: Invitrogen
  Vector type: Mammalian Expression
  Selectable markers: Neomycin (select with G418)
Growth in bacteria
  Bacterial resistance: Ampicillin, 100 μg/mL
  Growth temperature: 37°C
  Growth strain: DH5alpha
  Copy number: High Copy
Gene/Insert
  Gene/Insert name: CCND1 (alt names: cyclin D1; BCL1)
  Species: H. sapiens (human)
  Mutation: Thr286Ala
  Entrez Gene: CCND1 (a.k.a. BCL1, D11S287E, PRAD1, U21B31)
  Promoter: CMV
  Tag / fusion protein: 2xFLAG-2xSTREP (N terminal on insert)
  Cloning method: Restriction Enzyme; 5′ cloning site Unknown (unknown if destroyed); 3′ cloning site Unknown (unknown if destroyed)
  Sequencing primers: 5′ CMV Forward; 3′ BGH Reverse
Terms and licenses: Academic/Nonprofit Terms; Industry Terms: Not Available to Industry
How to cite: pcDNA3.1-2xFLAG-2xSTREP-CCND1(T286A) was a gift from Michele Pagano (Addgene plasmid # 172647 ; http://n2t.net/addgene:172647 ; RRID:Addgene_172647)
