[The description below was written by a language model from this plasmid's Addgene catalogue record and pLannotate feature annotations shown in this document.]
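Description:
pcDNA3.1-2xFLAG-2xSTREP-CCND1(T286A) is a mammalian expression plasmid of about 6.4 kb built on the Invitrogen pcDNA3.1 backbone. It is propagated in E. coli through a high-copy ColE1/pUC-type origin and selected with ampicillin via the β-lactamase gene and its native promoter. An f1 bacteriophage origin is also present. For mammalian cells, an SV40 enhancer/early promoter drives the neomycin phosphotransferase gene, terminated by an SV40 polyadenylation signal, so stable transfectants can be selected with G418. Several short annotations in the feature table (a truncated HIV-1 LTR fragment, ble and lacI fragments, lac promoter/operator remnants and a bom fragment) appear to be backbone remnants or partial matches rather than functional parts of the design.

The payload is human CCND1, encoding cyclin D1, the regulatory partner of CDK4 that promotes RB phosphorylation and progression through G1/S. The coding sequence carries a Thr286Ala substitution and an N-terminal tandem 2xFLAG-2xSTREP tag. The automated annotation flags only single fragments of the FLAG and Strep-Tag II sequences upstream of the gene, in the expected position. Transcription is driven by the CMV immediate early enhancer and promoter and terminated by the bovine growth hormone polyadenylation signal. A T7 promoter lies between the CMV promoter and the tags and could support in vitro transcription.

Thr286 is generally known as a phosphorylation site that governs cyclin D1 turnover, so the alanine mutant is commonly used as a non-phosphorylatable, degradation-resistant form. The record states only that the plasmid expresses the tagged mutant in mammalian cells. The associated study concerns CRL4(AMBRA1) regulation of D-type cyclins, and the dual tag suits detection and affinity purification.
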