Features (pLannotate 1.2.2; 22 found; start..end, strand, type, name):
     28..80      -  misc_feature   bom (fragment): basis of mobility region from pBR322
    235..614     +  enhancer       CMV enhancer: human cytomegalovirus immediate early enhancer
    615..818     +  promoter       CMV promoter: human cytomegalovirus (CMV) immediate early promoter
    814..847     +  LTR            5' LTR (truncated) (fragment): truncated 5' long terminal repeat (LTR) from HIV-1
    863..881     +  promoter       T7 promoter: promoter for bacteriophage T7 RNA polymerase
    926..946     +  CDS            FLAG (fragment): FLAG® epitope tag, followed by an enterokinase cleavage site
   1061..1080    +  CDS            Strep-Tag II (fragment): peptide that binds Strep-Tactin®, an engineered form of streptavidin
   1103..1984    +  CDS            CCND1: CCND1_HUMAN - Also known as BCL1, PRAD1. Experimental evidence at protein level: Swiss-Prot protein existence level 1. Regulatory component of the cyclin D1-CDK4 (DC) complex that phosphorylates and inhibits members of the retinoblastoma (RB) protein family including RB1 and regulates the cell-cycle during G(1)/S transition. Phosphorylation of RB1 allows dissociation of the transcription factor E2F from the RB/E2F complex and the subsequent transcription of E2F target genes which are responsible for the progression through the G(1) phase. Hypophosphorylates RB1 in early G(1) phase. Cyclin D-CD
   2031..2255    +  polyA_signal   bGH poly(A) signal: bovine growth hormone polyadenylation signal
   2259..2280    +  promoter       SV40 promoter (fragment): SV40 enhancer and early promoter
   2301..2729    +  rep_origin     f1 ori (sequence partly withheld): f1 bacteriophage origin of replication; arrow indicates direction of (+) strand synthesis
   2743..3072    +  promoter       SV40 promoter: SV40 enhancer and early promoter
   3139..3930    +  CDS            neo: KKA2_KLEPN - Also known as kan, nptII. Experimental evidence at protein level: Swiss-Prot protein existence level 1. Resistance to kanamycin, neomycin, paromomycin, ribostamycin, butirosin and gentamicin B. From Klebsiella pneumoniae.
   3954..4112    +  CDS            ble (fragment): BLE_KLEPN - Experimental evidence at protein level: Swiss-Prot protein existence level 1. Binding protein with a strong affinity to the bleomycin family of antibiotics. Binds to CL990; an antimitotic-antibiotic compound. From Klebsiella pneumoniae.
   4107..4228    +  polyA_signal   SV40 poly(A) signal: SV40 polyadenylation signal
   4301..4317    -  protein_bind   lac operator: The lac repressor binds to the lac operator to inhibit transcription in E. coli. This inhibition can be relieved by adding lactose or isopropyl-β-D-thiogalactopyranoside (IPTG). lac repressor encoded by lacI
   4325..4355    -  promoter       lac promoter: promoter for the E. coli lac operon
   4370..4391    -  protein_bind   CAP binding site: CAP binding activates transcription in the presence of cAMP. E. coli catabolite activator protein
   4404..4496    -  CDS            lacI (fragment): lac repressor; lacI; The lac repressor binds to the lac operator to inhibit transcription in E. coli. This inhibition can be relieved by adding lactose or isopropyl-β-D-thiogalactopyranoside (IPTG).
   4679..5267    -  rep_origin     ori: high-copy-number ColE1/pMB1/pBR322/pUC origin of replication
   5438..6298    -  CDS            AmpR: β-lactamase; bla; confers resistance to ampicillin, carbenicillin, and related antibiotics
   6299..6403    -  promoter       AmpR promoter: bla
>Addgene plasmid #172647 | pcDNA3.1-2xFLAG-2xSTREP-CCND1(T286A) | addgene full sequence | sequence record 340134 | Addgene NGS Result
GACGGATCGGGAGATCTCCCGATCCCCTATGGTGCACTCTCAGTACAATCTGCTCTGATGCCGCATAGTT
AAGCCAGTATCTGCTCCCTGCTTGTGTGTTGGAGGTCGCTGAGTAGTGCGCGAGCAAAATTTAAGCTACA
ACAAGGCAAGGCTTGACCGACAATTGCATGAAGAATCTGCTTAGGGTTAGGCGTTTTGCGCTGCTTCGCG
ATGTACGGGCCAGATATACGCGTTGACATTGATTATTGACTAGTTATTAATAGTAATCAATTACGGGGTC
ATTAGTTCATAGCCCATATATGGAGTTCCGCGTTACATAACTTACGGTAAATGGCCCGCCTGGCTGACCG
CCCAACGACCCCCGCCCATTGACGTCAATAATGACGTATGTTCCCATAGTAACGCCAATAGGGACTTTCC
ATTGACGTCAATGGGTGGAGTATTTACGGTAAACTGCCCACTTGGCAGTACATCAAGTGTATCATATGCC
AAGTACGCCCCCTATTGACGTCAATGACGGTAAATGGCCCGCCTGGCATTATGCCCAGTACATGACCTTA
TGGGACTTTCCTACTTGGCAGTACATCTACGTATTAGTCATCGCTATTACCATGGTGATGCGGTTTTGGC
AGTACATCAATGGGCGTGGATAGCGGTTTGACTCACGGGGATTTCCAAGTCTCCACCCCATTGACGTCAA
TGGGAGTTTGTTTTGGCACCAAAATCAACGGGACTTTCCAAAATGTCGTAACAACTCCGCCCCATTGACG
CAAATGGGCGGTAGGCGTGTACGGTGGGAGGTCTATATAAGCAGAGCTCTCTGGCTAACTAGAGAACCCA
CTGCTTACTGGCTTATCGAAATTAATACGACTCACTATAGGGAGACCCAAGCTGGCTAGCGTTTAAACTT
AAGCTTACCATGGACTACAAGGACGACGATGACAAGGTACCAGGATCTGGGGATTATAAAGATGATGATG
ATAAAGGGTCGGCCGCCAGCTGGAGCCACCCTCAGTTCGAGAAGGGAGGAGGAAGCGGCGGAGGCAGCGG
AGGAGGAAGCTGGAGCCACCCGCAGTTCGAGAAAGGAGCTGGATCCAGCAGCGAACACCAGCTCCTGTGC
TGCGAAGTGGAAACCATCCGCCGCGCGTACCCCGATGCCAACCTCCTCAACGACCGGGTGCTGCGGGCCA
TGCTGAAGGCGGAGGAGACCTGCGCGCCCTCGGTGTCCTACTTCAAATGTGTGCAGAAGGAGGTCCTGCC
GTCCATGCGGAAGATCGTCGCCACCTGGATGCTGGAGGTCTGCGAGGAACAGAAGTGCGAGGAGGAGGTC
TTCCCGCTGGCCATGAACTACCTGGACCGCTTCCTGTCGCTGGAGCCCGTGAAAAAGAGCCGCCTGCAGC
TGCTGGGGGCCACTTGCATGTTCGTGGCCTCTAAGATGAAGGAGACCATCCCCCTGACGGCCGAGAAGCT
GTGCATCTACACCGACAACTCCATCCGGCCCGAGGAGCTGCTGCAAATGGAGCTGCTCCTGGTGAACAAG
CTCAAGTGGAACCTGGCCGCAATGACCCCGCACGATTTCATTGAACACTTCCTCTCCAAAATGCCAGAGG
CGGAGGAGAACAAACAGATCATCCGCAAACACGCGCAGACCTTCGTTGCCCTCTGTGCCACAGATGTGAA
GTTCATTTCCAATCCGCCCTCCATGGTGGCAGCGGGGAGCGTGGTGGCCGCAGTGCAAGGCCTGAACCTG
AGGAGCCCCAACAACTTCCTGTCCTACTACCGCCTCACACGCTTCCTCTCCAGAGTGATCAAGTGTGACC
CAGACTGCCTCCGGGCCTGCCAGGAGCAGATCGAAGCCCTGCTGGAGTCAAGCCTGCGCCAGGCCCAGCA
GAACATGGACCCCAAGGCCGCCGAGGAGGAGGAAGAGGAGGAGGAGGAGGTGGACCTGGCTTGCGCACCC
ACCGACGTGCGGGACGTGGACATCTGACTCGAGTCTAGAGGGCCCGTTTAAACCCGCTGATCAGCCTCGA
CTGTGCCTTCTAGTTGCCAGCCATCTGTTGTTTGCCCCTCCCCCGTGCCTTCCTTGACCCTGGAAGGTGC
CACTCCCACTGTCCTTTCCTAATAAAATGAGGAAATTGCATCGCATTGTCTGAGTAGGTGTCATTCTATT
CTGGGGGGTGGGGTGGGGCAGGACAGCAAGGGGGAGGATTGGGAAGACAATAGCAGGCATGCTGGGGATG
CGGTGGGCTCTATGGCTTCTGAGGCGGAAAGAACCAGCTGGGGCTCTAGGGGGTATCCCC
[124 nt withheld, positions 2301-2424]
C
[91 nt withheld, positions 2426-2516]
A
[49 nt withheld, positions 2518-2566]
CCTTTGACGTTGGAGTCCACGTTCTTT
[37 nt withheld, positions 2594-2630]
ACCCTATCTCGGTCTATTCTTTTGATTTATAAGGGATTTTGCCGATTTCGGCCTATTGGTTAAAAAATGA
GCTGATTTAACAAAAATTTAACGCGAATTAATTCTGTGGAATGTGTGTCAGTTAGGGTGTGGAAAGTCCC
CAGGCTCCCCAGCAGGCAGAAGTATGCAAAGCATGCATCTCAATTAGTCAGCAACCAGGTGTGGAAAGTC
CCCAGGCTCCCCAGCAGGCAGAAGTATGCAAAGCATGCATCTCAATTAGTCAGCAACCATAGTCCCGCCC
CTAACTCCGCCCATCCCGCCCCTAACTCCGCCCAGTTCCGCCCATTCTCCGCCCCATGGCTGACTAATTT
TTTTTATTTATGCAGAGGCCGAGGCCGCCTCTGCCTCTGAGCTATTCCAGAAGTAGTGAGGAGGCTTTTT
TGGAGGCCTAGGCTTTTGCAAAAAGCTCCCGGGAGCTTGTATATCCATTTTCGGATCTGATCAAGAGACA
GGATGAGGATCGTTTCGCATGATTGAACAAGATGGATTGCACGCAGGTTCTCCGGCCGCTTGGGTGGAGA
GGCTATTCGGCTATGACTGGGCACAACAGACAATCGGCTGCTCTGATGCCGCCGTGTTCCGGCTGTCAGC
GCAGGGGCGCCCGGTTCTTTTTGTCAAGACCGACCTGTCCGGTGCCCTGAATGAACTGCAGGACGAGGCA
GCGCGGCTATCGTGGCTGGCCACGACGGGCGTTCCTTGCGCAGCTGTGCTCGACGTTGTCACTGAAGCGG
GAAGGGACTGGCTGCTATTGGGCGAAGTGCCGGGGCAGGATCTCCTGTCATCTCACCTTGCTCCTGCCGA
GAAAGTATCCATCATGGCTGATGCAATGCGGCGGCTGCATACGCTTGATCCGGCTACCTGCCCATTCGAC
CACCAAGCGAAACATCGCATCGAGCGAGCACGTACTCGGATGGAAGCCGGTCTTGTCGATCAGGATGATC
TGGACGAAGAGCATCAGGGGCTCGCGCCAGCCGAACTGTTCGCCAGGCTCAAGGCGCGCATGCCCGACGG
CGAGGATCTCGTCGTGACCCATGGCGATGCCTGCTTGCCGAATATCATGGTGGAAAATGGCCGCTTTTCT
GGATTCATCGACTGTGGCCGGCTGGGTGTGGCGGACCGCTATCAGGACATAGCGTTGGCTACCCGTGATA
TTGCTGAAGAGCTTGGCGGCGAATGGGCTGACCGCTTCCTCGTGCTTTACGGTATCGCCGCTCCCGATTC
GCAGCGCATCGCCTTCTATCGCCTTCTTGACGAGTTCTTCTGAGCGGGACTCTGGGGTTCGAAATGACCG
ACCAAGCGACGCCCAACCTGCCATCACGAGATTTCGATTCCACCGCCGCCTTCTATGAAAGGTTGGGCTT
CGGAATCGTTTTCCGGGACGCCGGCTGGATGATCCTCCAGCGCGGGGATCTCATGCTGGAGTTCTTCGCC
CACCCCAACTTGTTTATTGCAGCTTATAATGGTTACAAATAAAGCAATAGCATCACAAATTTCACAAATA
AAGCATTTTTTTCACTGCATTCTAGTTGTGGTTTGTCCAAACTCATCAATGTATCTTATCATGTCTGTAT
ACCGTCGACCTCTAGCTAGAGCTTGGCGTAATCATGGTCATAGCTGTTTCCTGTGTGAAATTGTTATCCG
CTCACAATTCCACACAACATACGAGCCGGAAGCATAAAGTGTAAAGCCTGGGGTGCCTAATGAGTGAGCT
AACTCACATTAATTGCGTTGCGCTCACTGCCCGCTTTCCAGTCGGGAAACCTGTCGTGCCAGCTGCATTA
ATGAATCGGCCAACGCGCGGGGAGAGGCGGTTTGCGTATTGGGCGCTCTTCCGCTTCCTCGCTCACTGAC
TCGCTGCGCTCGGTCGTTCGGCTGCGGCGAGCGGTATCAGCTCACTCAAAGGCGGTAATACGGTTATCCA
CAGAATCAGGGGATAACGCAGGAAAGAACATGTGAGCAAAAGGCCAGCAAAAGGCCAGGAACCGTAAAAA
GGCCGCGTTGCTGGCGTTTTTCCATAGGCTCCGCCCCCCTGACGAGCATCACAAAAATCGACGCTCAAGT
CAGAGGTGGCGAAACCCGACAGGACTATAAAGATACCAGGCGTTTCCCCCTGGAAGCTCCCTCGTGCGCT
CTCCTGTTCCGACCCTGCCGCTTACCGGATACCTGTCCGCCTTTCTCCCTTCGGGAAGCGTGGCGCTTTC
TCATAGCTCACGCTGTAGGTATCTCAGTTCGGTGTAGGTCGTTCGCTCCAAGCTGGGCTGTGTGCACGAA
CCCCCCGTTCAGCCCGACCGCTGCGCCTTATCCGGTAACTATCGTCTTGAGTCCAACCCGGTAAGACACG
ACTTATCGCCACTGGCAGCAGCCACTGGTAACAGGATTAGCAGAGCGAGGTATGTAGGCGGTGCTACAGA
GTTCTTGAAGTGGTGGCCTAACTACGGCTACACTAGAAGAACAGTATTTGGTATCTGCGCTCTGCTGAAG
CCAGTTACCTTCGGAAAAAGAGTTGGTAGCTCTTGATCCGGCAAACAAACCACCGCTGGTAGCGGTGGTT
TTTTTGTTTGCAAGCAGCAGATTACGCGCAGAAAAAAAGGATCTCAAGAAGATCCTTTGATCTTTTCTAC
GGGGTCTGACGCTCAGTGGAACGAAAACTCACGTTAAGGGATTTTGGTCATGAGATTATCAAAAAGGATC
TTCACCTAGATCCTTTTAAATTAAAAATGAAGTTTTAAATCAATCTAAAGTATATATGAGTAAACTTGGT
CTGACAGTTACCAATGCTTAATCAGTGAGGCACCTATCTCAGCGATCTGTCTATTTCGTTCATCCATAGT
TGCCTGACTCCCCGTCGTGTAGATAACTACGATACGGGAGGGCTTACCATCTGGCCCCAGTGCTGCAATG
ATACCGCGAGACCCACGCTCACCGGCTCCAGATTTATCAGCAATAAACCAGCCAGCCGGAAGGGCCGAGC
GCAGAAGTGGTCCTGCAACTTTATCCGCCTCCATCCAGTCTATTAATTGTTGCCGGGAAGCTAGAGTAAG
TAGTTCGCCAGTTAATAGTTTGCGCAACGTTGTTGCCATTGCTACAGGCATCGTGGTGTCACGCTCGTCG
TTTGGTATGGCTTCATTCAGCTCCGGTTCCCAACGATCAAGGCGAGTTACATGATCCCCCATGTTGTGCA
AAAAAGCGGTTAGCTCCTTCGGTCCTCCGATCGTTGTCAGAAGTAAGTTGGCCGCAGTGTTATCACTCAT
GGTTATGGCAGCACTGCATAATTCTCTTACTGTCATGCCATCCGTAAGATGCTTTTCTGTGACTGGTGAG
TACTCAACCAAGTCATTCTGAGAATAGTGTATGCGGCGACCGAGTTGCTCTTGCCCGGCGTCAATACGGG
ATAATACCGCGCCACATAGCAGAACTTTAAAAGTGCTCATCATTGGAAAACGTTCTTCGGGGCGAAAACT
CTCAAGGATCTTACCGCTGTTGAGATCCAGTTCGATGTAACCCACTCGTGCACCCAACTGATCTTCAGCA
TCTTTTACTTTCACCAGCGTTTCTGGGTGAGCAAAAACAGGAAGGCAAAATGCCGCAAAAAAGGGAATAA
GGGCGACACGGAAATGTTGAATACTCATACTCTTCCTTTTTCAATATTATTGAAGCATTTATCAGGGTTA
TTGTCTCATGAGCGGATACATATTTGAATGTATTTAGAAAAATAAACAAATAGGGGTTCCGCGCACATTT
CCCCGAAAAGTGCCACCTGACGTC
